Addgene plasmid #121632: pBLO44.3_TuMVpro
Purpose: (Empty Backbone) CMV-intron_Pro_P2A-mTagBFP2_AmpR_ColE1
Depositing lab: David Savage. Depositing organization: University of California, Berkeley. Publication: Profiling of engineering hotspots identifies an allosteric CRISPR-Cas9 switch. Oakes BL, Nadler DC, Flamholz A, Fellmann C, Staahl BT, Doudna JA, Savage DF. Nat Biotechnol. 2016 May 2. doi: 10.1038/nbt.3528. PubMed 27136077.
Backbone
  Vector backbone: pUC
  Backbone size (bp): 5389
  Vector type: Mammalian Expression
  Promoter: chicken beta actin promoter
Growth in bacteria
  Bacterial resistance: Ampicillin, 100 μg/mL
  Growth temperature: 37°C
  Growth strain: DH5alpha
  Copy number: High Copy
Terms and licenses: Academic/Nonprofit Terms; Industry Terms: Not Available to Industry
Depositor comments: Note: Addgene NGS unable to fully resolve CAG promoter sequence. Please refer to depositor's sequence for this section of the plasmid.
How to cite: pBLO44.3_TuMVpro was a gift from David Savage (Addgene plasmid # 121632 ; http://n2t.net/addgene:121632 ; RRID:Addgene_121632)
