[The description below was written by a language model from this plasmid's Addgene catalogue record and pLannotate feature annotations shown in this document.]
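Description:
pBLO44.3_TuMVpro is a pUC-based mammalian expression plasmid of about 5.4 kb, propagated in E. coli at high copy from a ColE1/pUC origin and selected with ampicillin through the bla (AmpR) gene and its own promoter. The backbone also carries an f1/M13 phage origin and short remnants of the pBR322 bom and rop regions. A single AAV2 inverted terminal repeat is annotated downstream of the expression cassette. Because only one ITR is detected, the record does not support treating this as a complete AAV packaging vector.

The expression cassette is driven by a CAG-type hybrid promoter: a CMV immediate-early enhancer, the chicken β-actin promoter and a hybrid chicken β-actin/minute virus of mice intron. Downstream lies a fragment of the Turnip mosaic virus polyprotein matching nuclear inclusion protein A, the viral protease. It is followed by partial matches to tandem FLAG epitopes, suggesting a C-terminal FLAG-type tag. A P2A peptide then links the protease to a TagBFP-family blue fluorescent protein, named as mTagBFP2 in the catalogue entry, and the transcript ends at a bovine growth hormone polyadenylation signal. Ribosomal skipping at P2A yields protease and blue reporter as separate polypeptides from one mRNA, so blue fluorescence marks cells expressing the protease.

Although catalogued as an empty backbone, both sequence records annotate the TuMV protease coding region. The two records agree apart from a one-base offset. The sequencing-derived record lacks the β-actin promoter annotation, consistent with the depositor's note that this region was not fully resolved. The record does not state a specific application beyond mammalian expression of the protease.
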