Features (pLannotate 1.2.2; 17 found; start..end, strand, type, name):
     12..297     +  enhancer       CMV enhancer: human cytomegalovirus immediate early enhancer; contains an 18-bp deletion relative to the standard CMV enhancer
    299..576     +  promoter       chicken β-actin promoter: No description available
    577..805     +  intron         hybrid intron: hybrid between chicken β-actin (CBA) and minute virus of mice (MMV) introns (Gray et al., 2011)
    832..1563    +  CDS            POLG_TUMVJ (fragment): Experimental evidence at protein level: Swiss-Prot protein existence level 1. [Nuclear inclusion protein A]: has RNA-binding and proteolytic activities. From Turnip mosaic virus (strain Japanese) (TuMV).
   1567..1583    +  CDS            5xFLAG (fragment): five tandem FLAG® epitope tags
   1594..1615    +  CDS            2xFLAG (fragment): two tandem FLAG® epitope tags
   1636..1692    +  CDS            P2A: 2A peptide from porcine teschovirus-1 polyprotein Eukaryotic ribosomes fail to insert a peptide bond between the Gly and Pro residues, yielding separate polypeptides.
   1693..2385    +  CDS            TagBFP: TagBFP is a basic (constitutively fluorescent) blue fluorescent protein published in 2008, derived from Entacmaea quadricolor. It is reported to be a very rapidly-maturing monomer with very low acid sensitivity.
   2419..2530    +  polyA_signal   bGH poly(A) signal: bovine growth hormone polyadenylation signal
   2635..2775    +  repeat_region  AAV2 ITR: inverted terminal repeat of adeno-associated virus serotype 2 inverted
   2780..2831    -  misc_feature   bom (fragment): basis of mobility region from pBR322
   2850..3230    +  rep_origin     M13 ori (sequence partly withheld): M13 bacteriophage origin of replication; arrow indicates direction of (+) strand synthesis
   3306..3355    -  misc_feature   bom (fragment): basis of mobility region from pBR322
   3457..3492    -  CDS            rop (fragment): Rop protein, which maintains plasmids at low copy number; rop
   3587..3691    +  promoter       AmpR promoter: bla
   3692..4552    +  CDS            AmpR: β-lactamase; bla; confers resistance to ampicillin, carbenicillin, and related antibiotics
   4723..5311    +  rep_origin     ori: high-copy-number ColE1/pMB1/pBR322/pUC origin of replication
>Addgene plasmid #121632 | pBLO44.3_TuMVpro | depositor full sequence | sequence record 231663 | pBLO44.3_TuMVpro sequence 5389 bps
CTAGAGGTACCCGTTACATAACTTACGGTAAATGGCCCGCCTGGCTGACCGCCCAACGACCCCCGCCCAT
TGACGTCAATAGTAACGCCAATAGGGACTTTCCATTGACGTCAATGGGTGGAGTATTTACGGTAAACTGC
CCACTTGGCAGTACATCAAGTGTATCATATGCCAAGTACGCCCCCTATTGACGTCAATGACGGTAAATGG
CCCGCCTGGCATTGTGCCCAGTACATGACCTTATGGGACTTTCCTACTTGGCAGTACATCTACGTATTAG
TCATCGCTATTACCATGGTCGAGGTGAGCCCCACGTTCTGCTTCACTCTCCCCATCTCCCCCCCCTCCCC
ACCCCCAATTTTGTATTTATTTATTTTTTAATTATTTTGTGCAGCGATGGGGGCGGGGGGGGGGGGGGGG
CGCGCGCCAGGCGGGGCGGGGCGGGGCGAGGGGCGGGGCGGGGCGAGGCGGAGAGGTGCGGCGGCAGCCA
ATCAGAGCGGCGCGCTCCGAAAGTTTCCTTTTATGGCGAGGCGGCGGCGGCGGCGGCCCTATAAAAAGCG
AAGCGCGCGGCGGGCGGGAGTCGCTGCGACGCTGCCTTCGCCCCGTGCCCCGCTCCGCCGCCGCCTCGCG
CCGCCCGCCCCGGCTCTGACTGACCGCGTTACTCCCACAGGTGAGCGGGCGGGACGGCCCTTCTCCTCCG
GGCTGTAATTAGCTGAGCAAGAGGTAAGGGTTTAAGGGATGGTTGGTTGGTGGGGTATTAATGTTTAATT
ACCTGGAGCACCTGCCTGAAATCACTTTTTTTCAGGTTGGACCGGTGCCACCATGGCCAGCAGCAACAGT
ATGTTCCGAGGACTTCGGGATTACAACCCTATCTCTAATAACATCTGCCACCTCACCAATGTCAGTGATG
GTGCATCCAATTCCCTCTACGGCGTTGGGTTTGGTCCTCTGATATTGACAAACAGACATCTTTTCGAACG
CAATAACGGAGAACTGGTAATCAAATCACGCCATGGCGAATTTGTCATAAAAAACACTACGCAATTGCAT
CTCCTCCCAATACCAGACAGAGATTTGCTTCTCATAAGACTTCCGAAAGATGTCCCTCCCTTTCCCCAAA
AGTTGGGTTTCAGACAACCGGAAAAGGGAGAACGAATCTGCATGGTTGGATCAAACTTCCAGACCAAATC
CATAACGTCCATAGTTTCTGAAACGTCCACGATTATGCCGGTAGAGAATTCACAATTCTGGAAACATTGG
ATTTCTACTAAGGATGGGCAATGCGGCTCACCAATGGTGTCCACCAAGGATGGTAAAATACTGGGTCTGC
ATTCTTTGGCCAATTTCCAAAATTCAATAAACTATTTCGCGGCTTTTCCCGATGACTTTGCTGAGAAGTA
TTTGCATACAATAGAAGCGCACGAATGGGTCAAACATTGGAAATACAACACAAGCGCGATAAGTTGGGGT
TCTCTGAATATTCAGGCGTCCCAACCATCTGGGTTGTTCAAAGTAAGTAAATTGATTAGCGATCTTGATA
GCACTGCTGTGTACGCTCAGACTAGTGATTACAAAGATGACGATGACAAAGACTACAAGGATGATGATGA
TAAGGGATCCGAATCCGGCAGTGGAGCCACGAACTTCTCTCTGTTAAAGCAAGCAGGAGACGTGGAAGAA
AACCCCGGTCCTATGTCTGAACTCATCAAGGAGAACATGCACATGAAACTCTACATGGAGGGGACCGTAG
ACAATCATCACTTCAAGTGTACAAGTGAAGGGGAGGGGAAGCCTTACGAAGGGACTCAAACTATGAGAAT
TAAGGTTGTCGAGGGCGGCCCCCTTCCCTTTGCGTTTGACATCCTCGCCACCAGTTTCTTGTATGGTTCC
AAGACGTTTATAAATCATACACAGGGAATACCTGACTTCTTTAAACAAAGTTTTCCAGAGGGTTTCACAT
GGGAAAGGGTTACCACTTATGAGGATGGCGGAGTACTCACCGCTACCCAAGATACATCTCTGCAAGATGG
TTGCCTGATTTACAATGTAAAAATCCGAGGAGTTAACTTTACATCCAATGGTCCTGTTATGCAGAAAAAG
ACATTGGGGTGGGAAGCATTTACAGAAACGCTCTACCCCGCCGACGGGGGCTTGGAGGGCCGCAATGACA
TGGCTCTCAAATTGGTAGGTGGTAGTCATCTTATCGCGAACGCGAAAACTACCTACCGATCCAAGAAGCC
CGCTAAAAATCTCAAAATGCCGGTCTATTACGTGGACTACAGACTGGAACGCAAGGAAGCTAACAACGAG
ACATACGTTGAGCAACATGAAGTGGCCGTGGCCAGATATTGCGATCTGCCGAGTAAGCTCGGGCACAAAT
TGAACTAAGAATTCCTAGAGCTCGCTGATCAGCCTCGACTGTGCCTTCTAGTTGCCAGCCATCTGTTGTT
TGCCCCTCCCCCGTGCCTTCCTTGACCCTGGAAGGTGCCACTCCCACTGTCCTTTCCTAATAAAATGAGG
AAATTGCATCGCATTGTCTGAGTAGGTGTCATTCTATTCTGGGGGGTGGGGTGGGGCAGGACAGCAAGGG
GGAGGATTGGGAAGAGAATAGCAGGCATGCTGGGGAGCGGCCGCAGGAACCCCTAGTGATGGAGTTGGCC
ACTCCCTCTCTGCGCGCTCGCTCGCTCACTGAGGCCGGGCGACCAAAGGTCGCCCGACGCCCGGGCTTTG
CCCGGGCGGCCTCAGTGAGCGAGCGAGCGCGCAGCTGCCTGCAGGGGCGCCTGATGCGGTATTTTCTCCT
TACGCATCTGTGCGGTATTTCACACCGCATA
[142 nt withheld, positions 2832-2973]
C
[141 nt withheld, positions 2975-3115]
CCTTTGACGTTGGAGTCCACGTTCTTT
[37 nt withheld, positions 3143-3179]
ACCCTATCTCGGGCTATTCTTTTGATTTATAAGGGATTTTGCCGATTTCGGCCTATTGGTTAAAAAATGA
GCTGATTTAACAAAAATTTAACGCGAATTTTAACAAAATATTAACGTTTACAATTTTATGGTGCACTCTC
AGTACAATCTGCTCTGATGCCGCATAGTTAAGCCAGCCCCGACACCCGCCAACACCCGCTGACGCGCCCT
GACGGGCTTGTCTGCTCCCGGCATCCGCTTACAGACAAGCTGTGACCGTCTCCGGGAGCTGCATGTGTCA
GAGGTTTTCACCGTCATCACCGAAACGCGCGAGACGAAAGGGCCTCGTGATACGCCTATTTTTATAGGTT
AATGTCATGATAATAATGGTTTCTTAGACGTCAGGTGGCACTTTTCGGGGAAATGTGCGCGGAACCCCTA
TTTGTTTATTTTTCTAAATACATTCAAATATGTATCCGCTCATGAGACAATAACCCTGATAAATGCTTCA
ATAATATTGAAAAAGGAAGAGTATGAGTATTCAACATTTCCGTGTCGCCCTTATTCCCTTTTTTGCGGCA
TTTTGCCTTCCTGTTTTTGCTCACCCAGAAACGCTGGTGAAAGTAAAAGATGCTGAAGATCAGTTGGGTG
CACGAGTGGGTTACATCGAACTGGATCTCAACAGCGGTAAGATCCTTGAGAGTTTTCGCCCCGAAGAACG
TTTTCCAATGATGAGCACTTTTAAAGTTCTGCTATGTGGCGCGGTATTATCCCGTATTGACGCCGGGCAA
GAGCAACTCGGTCGCCGCATACACTATTCTCAGAATGACTTGGTTGAGTACTCACCAGTCACAGAAAAGC
ATCTTACGGATGGCATGACAGTAAGAGAATTATGCAGTGCTGCCATAACCATGAGTGATAACACTGCGGC
CAACTTACTTCTGACAACGATCGGAGGACCGAAGGAGCTAACCGCTTTTTTGCACAACATGGGGGATCAT
GTAACTCGCCTTGATCGTTGGGAACCGGAGCTGAATGAAGCCATACCAAACGACGAGCGTGACACCACGA
TGCCTGTAGCAATGGCAACAACGTTGCGCAAACTATTAACTGGCGAACTACTTACTCTAGCTTCCCGGCA
ACAATTAATAGACTGGATGGAGGCGGATAAAGTTGCAGGACCACTTCTGCGCTCGGCCCTTCCGGCTGGC
TGGTTTATTGCTGATAAATCTGGAGCCGGTGAGCGTGGAAGCCGCGGTATCATTGCAGCACTGGGGCCAG
ATGGTAAGCCCTCCCGTATCGTAGTTATCTACACGACGGGGAGTCAGGCAACTATGGATGAACGAAATAG
ACAGATCGCTGAGATAGGTGCCTCACTGATTAAGCATTGGTAACTGTCAGACCAAGTTTACTCATATATA
CTTTAGATTGATTTAAAACTTCATTTTTAATTTAAAAGGATCTAGGTGAAGATCCTTTTTGATAATCTCA
TGACCAAAATCCCTTAACGTGAGTTTTCGTTCCACTGAGCGTCAGACCCCGTAGAAAAGATCAAAGGATC
TTCTTGAGATCCTTTTTTTCTGCGCGTAATCTGCTGCTTGCAAACAAAAAAACCACCGCTACCAGCGGTG
GTTTGTTTGCCGGATCAAGAGCTACCAACTCTTTTTCCGAAGGTAACTGGCTTCAGCAGAGCGCAGATAC
CAAATACTGTCCTTCTAGTGTAGCCGTAGTTAGGCCACCACTTCAAGAACTCTGTAGCACCGCCTACATA
CCTCGCTCTGCTAATCCTGTTACCAGTGGCTGCTGCCAGTGGCGATAAGTCGTGTCTTACCGGGTTGGAC
TCAAGACGATAGTTACCGGATAAGGCGCAGCGGTCGGGCTGAACGGGGGGTTCGTGCACACAGCCCAGCT
TGGAGCGAACGACCTACACCGAACTGAGATACCTACAGCGTGAGCTATGAGAAAGCGCCACGCTTCCCGA
AGGGAGAAAGGCGGACAGGTATCCGGTAAGCGGCAGGGTCGGAACAGGAGAGCGCACGAGGGAGCTTCCA
GGGGGAAACGCCTGGTATCTTTATAGTCCTGTCGGGTTTCGCCACCTCTGACTTGAGCGTCGATTTTTGT
GATGCTCGTCAGGGGGGCGGAGCCTATGGAAAAACGCCAGCAACGCGGCCTTTTTACGGTTCCTGGCCTT
TTGCTGGCCTTTTGCTCACATGTAGCGCGCGTGCGCCAAT
