Features (pLannotate 1.2.2; 16 found; start..end, strand, type, name):
     12..297     +  enhancer       CMV enhancer: human cytomegalovirus immediate early enhancer; contains an 18-bp deletion relative to the standard CMV enhancer
    577..804     +  intron         hybrid intron: hybrid between chicken β-actin (CBA) and minute virus of mice (MMV) introns (Gray et al., 2011)
    831..1562    +  CDS            POLG_TUMVJ (fragment): Experimental evidence at protein level: Swiss-Prot protein existence level 1. [Nuclear inclusion protein A]: has RNA-binding and proteolytic activities. From Turnip mosaic virus (strain Japanese) (TuMV).
   1566..1582    +  CDS            5xFLAG (fragment): five tandem FLAG® epitope tags
   1593..1614    +  CDS            2xFLAG (fragment): two tandem FLAG® epitope tags
   1635..1691    +  CDS            P2A: 2A peptide from porcine teschovirus-1 polyprotein Eukaryotic ribosomes fail to insert a peptide bond between the Gly and Pro residues, yielding separate polypeptides.
   1692..2384    +  CDS            TagBFP: TagBFP is a basic (constitutively fluorescent) blue fluorescent protein published in 2008, derived from Entacmaea quadricolor. It is reported to be a very rapidly-maturing monomer with very low acid sensitivity.
   2418..2529    +  polyA_signal   bGH poly(A) signal: bovine growth hormone polyadenylation signal
   2634..2774    +  repeat_region  AAV2 ITR: inverted terminal repeat of adeno-associated virus serotype 2 inverted
   2779..2830    -  misc_feature   bom (fragment): basis of mobility region from pBR322
   2849..3304    +  rep_origin     f1 ori (sequence partly withheld): f1 bacteriophage origin of replication; arrow indicates direction of (+) strand synthesis
   3305..3354    -  misc_feature   bom (fragment): basis of mobility region from pBR322
   3456..3491    -  CDS            rop (fragment): Rop protein, which maintains plasmids at low copy number; rop
   3586..3690    +  promoter       AmpR promoter: bla
   3691..4551    +  CDS            AmpR: β-lactamase; bla; confers resistance to ampicillin, carbenicillin, and related antibiotics
   4722..5310    +  rep_origin     ori: high-copy-number ColE1/pMB1/pBR322/pUC origin of replication
>Addgene plasmid #121632 | pBLO44.3_TuMVpro | addgene full sequence | sequence record 237449 | Addgene NGS Result
CTAGAGGTACCCGTTACATAACTTACGGTAAATGGCCCGCCTGGCTGACCGCCCAACGACCCCCGCCCAT
TGACGTCAATAGTAACGCCAATAGGGACTTTCCATTGACGTCAATGGGTGGAGTATTTACGGTAAACTGC
CCACTTGGCAGTACATCAAGTGTATCATATGCCAAGTACGCCCCCTATTGACGTCAATGACGGTAAATGG
CCCGCCTGGCATTGTGCCCAGTACATGACCTTATGGGACTTTCCTACTTGGCAGTACATCTACGTATTAG
TCATCGCTATTACCATGGTCGAGGTGAGCCCCACGTTCTGCTTCACTCTCCCCATCTCCCCCCCCTCCCC
ACCCCCAATTTTGTATTTATTTATTTTTTAATTATTTTGTGCAGCGATGGGGGCGGGGGGGGGGGGGGGG
CGCGCGCCRGGSGGGGSGGGGSGGGGSGRGGGGSGGGGSGGGGSGRGGSGGRGRGGKGCGGCGGCAGCCA
ATCAGAGCGGCGCGCTCCGAAAGTTTCCTTTTATGGCGAGGCGGCGGCGGCGGCGGCCCTATAAAAAGCG
AAGCGCGCGGCGGGCGGGAGTCGCTGCGCGCTGCCTTCGCCCCGTGCCCCGCTCCGCCGCCGCCTCGCGC
CGCCCGCCCCGGCTCTGACTGACCGCGTTACTCCCACAGGTGAGCGGGCGGGACGGCCCTTCTCCTCCGG
GCTGTAATTAGCTGAGCAAGAGGTAAGGGTTTAAGGGATGGTTGGTTGGTGGGGTATTAATGTTTAATTA
CCTGGAGCACCTGCCTGAAATCACTTTTTTTCAGGTTGGACCGGTGCCACCATGGCCAGCAGCAACAGTA
TGTTCCGAGGACTTCGGGATTACAACCCTATCTCTAATAACATCTGCCACCTCACCAATGTCAGTGATGG
TGCATCCAATTCCCTCTACGGCGTTGGGTTTGGTCCTCTGATATTGACAAACAGACATCTTTTCGAACGC
AATAACGGAGAACTGGTAATCAAATCACGCCATGGCGAATTTGTCATAAAAAACACTACGCAATTGCATC
TCCTCCCAATACCAGACAGAGATTTGCTTCTCATAAGACTTCCGAAAGATGTCCCTCCCTTTCCCCAAAA
GTTGGGTTTCAGACAACCGGAAAAGGGAGAACGAATCTGCATGGTTGGATCAAACTTCCAGACCAAATCC
ATAACGTCCATAGTTTCTGAAACGTCCACGATTATGCCGGTAGAGAATTCACAATTCTGGAAACATTGGA
TTTCTACTAAGGATGGGCAATGCGGCTCACCAATGGTGTCCACCAAGGATGGTAAAATACTGGGTCTGCA
TTCTTTGGCCAATTTCCAAAATTCAATAAACTATTTCGCGGCTTTTCCCGATGACTTTGCTGAGAAGTAT
TTGCATACAATAGAAGCGCACGAATGGGTCAAACATTGGAAATACAACACAAGCGCGATAAGTTGGGGTT
CTCTGAATATTCAGGCGTCCCAACCATCTGGGTTGTTCAAAGTAAGTAAATTGATTAGCGATCTTGATAG
CACTGCTGTGTACGCTCAGACTAGTGATTACAAAGATGACGATGACAAAGACTACAAGGATGATGATGAT
AAGGGATCCGAATCCGGCAGTGGAGCCACGAACTTCTCTCTGTTAAAGCAAGCAGGAGACGTGGAAGAAA
ACCCCGGTCCTATGTCTGAACTCATCAAGGAGAACATGCACATGAAACTCTACATGGAGGGGACCGTAGA
CAATCATCACTTCAAGTGTACAAGTGAAGGGGAGGGGAAGCCTTACGAAGGGACTCAAACTATGAGAATT
AAGGTTGTCGAGGGCGGCCCCCTTCCCTTTGCGTTTGACATCCTCGCCACCAGTTTCTTGTATGGTTCCA
AGACGTTTATAAATCATACACAGGGAATACCTGACTTCTTTAAACAAAGTTTTCCAGAGGGTTTCACATG
GGAAAGGGTTACCACTTATGAGGATGGCGGAGTACTCACCGCTACCCAAGATACATCTCTGCAAGATGGT
TGCCTGATTTACAATGTAAAAATCCGAGGAGTTAACTTTACATCCAATGGTCCTGTTATGCAGAAAAAGA
CATTGGGGTGGGAAGCATTTACAGAAACGCTCTACCCCGCCGACGGGGGCTTGGAGGGCCGCAATGACAT
GGCTCTCAAATTGGTAGGTGGTAGTCATCTTATCGCGAACGCGAAAACTACCTACCGATCCAAGAAGCCC
GCTAAAAATCTCAAAATGCCGGTCTATTACGTGGACTACAGACTGGAACGCAAGGAAGCTAACAACGAGA
CATACGTTGAGCAACATGAAGTGGCCGTGGCCAGATATTGCGATCTGCCGAGTAAGCTCGGGCACAAATT
GAACTAAGAATTCCTAGAGCTCGCTGATCAGCCTCGACTGTGCCTTCTAGTTGCCAGCCATCTGTTGTTT
GCCCCTCCCCCGTGCCTTCCTTGACCCTGGAAGGTGCCACTCCCACTGTCCTTTCCTAATAAAATGAGGA
AATTGCATCGCATTGTCTGAGTAGGTGTCATTCTATTCTGGGGGGTGGGGTGGGGCAGGACAGCAAGGGG
GAGGATTGGGAAGAGAATAGCAGGCATGCTGGGGAGCGGCCGCAGGAACCCCTAGTGATGGAGTTGGCCA
CTCCCTCTCTGCGCGCTCGCTCGCTCACTGAGGCCGGGCGACCAAAGGTCGCCCGACGCCCGGGCTTTGC
CCGGGCGGCCTCAGTGAGCGAGCGAGCGCGCAGCTGCCTGCAGGGGCGCCTGATGCGGTATTTTCTCCTT
ACGCATCTGTGCGGTATTTCACACCGCATA
[95 nt withheld, positions 2831-2925]
T
[46 nt withheld, positions 2927-2972]
C
[141 nt withheld, positions 2974-3114]
CCTTTGACGTTGGAGTCCACGTTCTTT
[37 nt withheld, positions 3142-3178]
ACTCTATCTCGGGCTATTCTTTTGATTTATAAGGGATTTTGCCGATTTCGGTCTATTGGTTAAAAAATGA
GCTGATTTAACAAAAATTTAACGCGAATTTTAACAAAATATTAACGTTTACAATTTTATGGTGCACTCTC
AGTACAATCTGCTCTGATGCCGCATAGTTAAGCCAGCCCCGACACCCGCCAACACCCGCTGACGCGCCCT
GACGGGCTTGTCTGCTCCCGGCATCCGCTTACAGACAAGCTGTGACCGTCTCCGGGAGCTGCATGTGTCA
GAGGTTTTCACCGTCATCACCGAAACGCGCGAGACGAAAGGGCCTCGTGATACGCCTATTTTTATAGGTT
AATGTCATGATAATAATGGTTTCTTAGACGTCAGGTGGCACTTTTCGGGGAAATGTGCGCGGAACCCCTA
TTTGTTTATTTTTCTAAATACATTCAAATATGTATCCGCTCATGAGACAATAACCCTGATAAATGCTTCA
ATAATATTGAAAAAGGAAGAGTATGAGTATTCAACATTTCCGTGTCGCCCTTATTCCCTTTTTTGCGGCA
TTTTGCCTTCCTGTTTTTGCTCACCCAGAAACGCTGGTGAAAGTAAAAGATGCTGAAGATCAGTTGGGTG
CACGAGTGGGTTACATCGAACTGGATCTCAACAGCGGTAAGATCCTTGAGAGTTTTCGCCCCGAAGAACG
TTTTCCAATGATGAGCACTTTTAAAGTTCTGCTATGTGGCGCGGTATTATCCCGTATTGACGCCGGGCAA
GAGCAACTCGGTCGCCGCATACACTATTCTCAGAATGACTTGGTTGAGTACTCACCAGTCACAGAAAAGC
ATCTTACGGATGGCATGACAGTAAGAGAATTATGCAGTGCTGCCATAACCATGAGTGATAACACTGCGGC
CAACTTACTTCTGACAACGATCGGAGGACCGAAGGAGCTAACCGCTTTTTTGCACAACATGGGGGATCAT
GTAACTCGCCTTGATCGTTGGGAACCGGAGCTGAATGAAGCCATACCAAACGACGAGCGTGACACCACGA
TGCCTGTAGCAATGGCAACAACGTTGCGCAAACTATTAACTGGCGAACTACTTACTCTAGCTTCCCGGCA
ACAATTAATAGACTGGATGGAGGCGGATAAAGTTGCAGGACCACTTCTGCGCTCGGCCCTTCCGGCTGGC
TGGTTTATTGCTGATAAATCTGGAGCCGGTGAGCGTGGAAGCCGCGGTATCATTGCAGCACTGGGGCCAG
ATGGTAAGCCCTCCCGTATCGTAGTTATCTACACGACGGGGAGTCAGGCAACTATGGATGAACGAAATAG
ACAGATCGCTGAGATAGGTGCCTCACTGATTAAGCATTGGTAACTGTCAGACCAAGTTTACTCATATATA
CTTTAGATTGATTTAAAACTTCATTTTTAATTTAAAAGGATCTAGGTGAAGATCCTTTTTGATAATCTCA
TGACCAAAATCCCTTAACGTGAGTTTTCGTTCCACTGAGCGTCAGACCCCGTAGAAAAGATCAAAGGATC
TTCTTGAGATCCTTTTTTTCTGCGCGTAATCTGCTGCTTGCAAACAAAAAAACCACCGCTACCAGCGGTG
GTTTGTTTGCCGGATCAAGAGCTACCAACTCTTTTTCCGAAGGTAACTGGCTTCAGCAGAGCGCAGATAC
CAAATACTGTTCTTCTAGTGTAGCCGTAGTTAGGCCACCACTTCAAGAACTCTGTAGCACCGCCTACATA
CCTCGCTCTGCTAATCCTGTTACCAGTGGCTGCTGCCAGTGGCGATAAGTCGTGTCTTACCGGGTTGGAC
TCAAGACGATAGTTACCGGATAAGGCGCAGCGGTCGGGCTGAACGGGGGGTTCGTGCACACAGCCCAGCT
TGGAGCGAACGACCTACACCGAACTGAGATACCTACAGCGTGAGCTATGAGAAAGCGCCACGCTTCCCGA
AGGGAGAAAGGCGGACAGGTATCCGGTAAGCGGCAGGGTCGGAACAGGAGAGCGCACGAGGGAGCTTCCA
GGGGGAAACGCCTGGTATCTTTATAGTCCTGTCGGGTTTCGCCACCTCTGACTTGAGCGTCGATTTTTGT
GATGCTCGTCAGGGGGGCGGAGCCTATGGAAAAACGCCAGCAACGCGGCCTTTTTACGGTTCCTGGCCTT
TTGCTGGCCTTTTGCTCACATGTAGCGCGCGTGCGCCAAT
